>Addgene plasmid #24074 | GST HP1 alpha | addgene partial sequence | sequence record 29967 | 24074 with pGEX-5
CTGGTTCCGCGTGGATCCCCGGAATTCGGAAAGAAAACCAAGCGGACAGCTGACAGTTCTTCTTCAGAGG
ATGAGGAGGAGTATGTTGTGGAGAAGGTGCTAGACAGGCGCGTGGTTAAGGGACAAGTGGAATATCTACT
GAAGTGGAAAGGCTTTTCTGAGGAGCACAATACTTGGGAACCTGAGAAAAACTTGGATTGCCCTGAGCTA
ATTTCTGAATTTATGAAAAAGTATAAGAAGATGAAGGAGGGTGAAAATAATAAACCCAGGGAGAAGTCAG
AAAGTAACAAGAGGAAATCCAATTTCTCAAACAGTGCCGATGACATCAAATCTAAAAAAAAGAGAGAGCA
GAGCAATGATATCGCTCGGGGCTTTGAGAGAGGACTGGAACCAGAAAAGATCATTGGGGCAACAGATTCC
TGTGGTGATTTAATGTTCCTAATGAAATGGAAAGACACAGATGAAGCTGACCTGGTTCTTGCAAAAGAAG
CTAATGTGAAATGTCCACAAATTGTGATAGCATTTTATGAAGAGAGACTGACATGGCATGCATATCCTGA
GGATGCGGAAAACAAAGAGAAAGAAACAGCAAAGAGCTAACTCGAGCGGCCGCATCGTGACTGACTGACG
ATCTGCCTCGCGCGTTTCGGTGATGACGGTGAAAACCTCTGACACATGCAGCTCCCGGAGACGGTCACAG
CTTGTCTGTAAGCGGATGCCGGGAGCAGACAAGCCCGTCAGGCGCGTCAGCGGGTGTTGGCCGGGTGTCG
GGGCGCAGCCATGACC
