[The description below was written by a language model from this plasmid's Addgene catalogue record.]
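Description:
GST HP1 alpha is a bacterial expression plasmid built on the pGEX-4T-1 backbone (about 4.9 kb without insert) that produces human heterochromatin protein 1 alpha, the product of the CBX5 gene, as a fusion to glutathione S-transferase. The HP1 alpha coding sequence was inserted by restriction cloning between the EcoRI and XhoI sites of the polylinker, both of which remain intact, so the insert can be excised or exchanged. GST is supplied by the backbone and sits at the N terminus of the fusion. The plasmid is maintained in E. coli under ampicillin selection; the record lists copy number as unknown and provides no feature table, so the promoter, origin and other backbone elements are not explicitly documented here. In general, pGEX-4T series vectors drive the GST fusion from an IPTG-inducible tac promoter with a plasmid-borne lacI repressor gene, and encode a thrombin cleavage site between GST and the cloned protein that allows the tag to be removed after purification.

The GST moiety lets the fusion protein be captured on glutathione resin, which serves both for affinity purification of recombinant HP1 alpha and for pull-down assays that test direct binding to candidate partner proteins. The associated publication concerns isoform-specific interaction of HP1 proteins with the human TFIID subunit TAFII130, which is consistent with use of this construct as a source of immobilised HP1 alpha for in vitro protein-protein interaction studies. The insert size and whether the full-length coding sequence is present are not stated in the record.
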