Addgene plasmid #24074: GST HP1 alpha
Depositing lab: Naoko Tanese. Depositing organization: NYU Grossman School of Medicine. Publication: Isoform-specific interaction of HP1 with human TAFII130. Vassallo MF, Tanese N. Proc Natl Acad Sci U S A. 2002 Apr 30. 99(9):5919-24. 10.1073/pnas.092025499 PubMed 11959914.
Backbone
  Vector backbone: pGEX-4T-1
  Backbone size w/o insert (bp): 4900
  Vector type: Bacterial Expression
Growth in bacteria
  Bacterial resistance: Ampicillin, 100 μg/mL
  Growth temperature: 37°C
  Growth strain: DH5alpha
  Copy number: Unknown
Gene/Insert
  Gene/Insert name: HP1 alpha
  Species: H. sapiens (human)
  Entrez Gene: CBX5 (a.k.a. HEL25, HP1, HP1A, HP1alpha)
  Tag / fusion protein: GST (N terminal on backbone)
  Cloning method: Restriction Enzyme; 5′ cloning site EcoRI (not destroyed); 3′ cloning site XhoI (not destroyed)
  Sequencing primers: 5′ pGEX 5'
Terms and licenses: Academic/Nonprofit Terms; Industry Terms: Not Available to Industry
How to cite: GST HP1 alpha was a gift from Naoko Tanese (Addgene plasmid # 24074 ; http://n2t.net/addgene:24074 ; RRID:Addgene_24074)
